>Addgene plasmid #54695 | PS-CFP2-Lifeact-7 | depositor partial sequence | sequence record 85092 | insert sequence
GTAACAACTCCGCCCCATTGACGCAAATGGGCGGTAGGCGTGTACGGTGGGAGGTCTATATAAGCAGAGC
TGGTTTAGTGAACCGTCAGATCCGCTAGCGCCACCATGGGCGTGGCCGACTTGATCAAGAAGTTCGAGTC
CATCTCCAAGGAGGAGGGGGATCCACCGGTCGCCACCATGAGCAAGGGCGCCGAGCTGTTCACCGGCATC
GTGCCCATCCTGATCGAGCTGAATGGCGATGTGAATGGCCACAAGTTCAGCGTGAGCGGCGAGGGCGAGG
GCGATGCCACCTACGGCAAGCTGACCCTGAAGTTCATCTGCACCACCGGCAAGCTGCCTGTGCCCTGGCC
CACCCTGGTGGCCACCCTGAGCTACGGCGTGCAGTGCTTCTCACGCTACCCCGATCACATGAAGCAGCAC
GACTTCTTCAAGAGCGCCATGCCTGAGGGCTACATCCAGGAGCGCACCATCTTCTTCGAGGATGACGGCA
ACTACAAGACGCGCGCCGAGGTGAAGTTCGAGGGCGATACCCTGGTGAGTCGCATCGAGCTGACCGGCAC
TGATTTCAAGGAGGATGGCAACATCCTGGGCAATAAGATGGAGTACAACTACAACGCCACCAATGTGTAC
ATCGTGGCCGACAAGGCCAGGAATGGCATCAAGGTGAACTTCAAGGTCCGCCACAACATCAAGGATGGCA
GCGTGCAGCTGGCCGACCACTACCAGCAGAATACCCCCATCGGCGATGGCCCTGTGCTGCTGCCCGATAA
CCACTACCTGTCCACCCAGAGCGCCCTGTCCAAGGACCCCAACGAGAAGCGCGATCACATGATCTACCTC
GAGTTCGTGACCGCCGCCGCCATCACCCACGGCATGGATGAGCTGTACAAGTAAAGCGGCCGCGACTCTA
GATCATAATCAGCCATACCACATTTGTAGAGGTTTTACTTGCTTTAAAAAACCTCCCACACCTCCCCCTG
AACCTGAAACATAA
