>Addgene plasmid #54695 | PS-CFP2-Lifeact-7 | addgene partial sequence | sequence record 90541 | CMV-F 5'-CGCAAATGGGCGGTAGGCGTG-3'
GTGAACCGTCAGATCCGCTAGCGCCACCATGGGCGTGGCCGACTTGATCAAGAAGTTCGAGTCCATCTCC
AAGGAGGAGGGGGATCCACCGGTCGCCACCATGAGCAAGGGCGCCGAGCTGTTCACCGGCATCGTGCCCA
TCCTGATCGAGCTGAATGGCGATGTGAATGGCCACAAGTTCAGCGTGAGCGGCGAGGGCGAGGGCGATGC
CACCTACGGCAAGCTGACCCTGAAGTTCATCTGCACCACCGGCAAGCTGCCTGTGCCCTGGCCCACCCTG
GTGGCCACCCTGAGCTACGGCGTGCAGTGCTTCTCACGCTACCCCGATCACATGAAGCAGCACGACTTCT
TCAAGAGCGCCATGCCTGAGGGCTACATCCAGGAGCGCACCATCTTCTTCGAGGATGACGGCAACTACAA
GACGCGCGCCGAGGTGAAGTTCGAGGGCGATACCCTGGTGAGTCGCATCGAGCTGACCGGCACTGATTTC
AAGGAGGATGGCAACATCCTGGGCAATAAGATGGAGTACAACTACAACGCCACCAATGTGTACATCGTGG
CCGACAAGGCCAGGAATGGCATCAAGGTGAACTTCAAGGTCCGCCACAACATCAAGGATGGCAGCGTGCA
GCTGGCCGACCACTACCAGCAGAATACCCCCATCGGCGATGGCCCTGTGCTGCTGCCCGATAACCACTAC
CTGTCCACCCAGAGCGCCCTGTCCAAGGACCCCAACGAGAAGCGCGATCACATGATCTACCTCGAGTTCG
TGACCGCCGCCGCCATCACCCACGGCATGGATGAGCTGTACAAGTAAAGCGGCCGCGACTCTAGATCATA
ATCAGCCATACCACATTTGTAGAGGTT
