[The description below was written by a language model from this plasmid's Addgene catalogue record.]
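Description:
PS-CFP2-Lifeact-7 is a mammalian expression plasmid of about 4.8 kb that encodes a fusion of Lifeact with the photoswitchable cyan fluorescent protein PS-CFP2. Lifeact is a short actin-binding peptide widely used to label filamentous actin in living cells with little disturbance of cytoskeletal dynamics. The insert name (Lifeact-PS-CFP2) and the tag annotation (C-terminal on backbone) suggest that the fluorescent protein sits downstream of the peptide. The "7" in the name may denote the length of the linker between the two parts, but the record does not say so. The plasmid is catalogued as an empty backbone, although it already carries the complete localization fusion. It is maintained in bacteria as a high-copy plasmid under kanamycin selection, and a neomycin resistance marker allows G418 selection of stably transfected mammalian cells. The promoter driving the fusion, the origins of replication and the polyadenylation signals are not stated, and no feature table is provided.

The two pairs of spectral values recorded correspond to the two states of PS-CFP2. The protein initially excites near 400 nm and emits cyan light at about 468 nm. After photoconversion it excites near 490 nm and emits green light at about 511 nm. Violet light is generally used to switch PS-CFP2, which lets a chosen subpopulation of molecules be converted and followed over time. Targeted to actin, this construct is suited to live-cell imaging of the cytoskeleton, including optical pulse-labelling to track filament movement and turnover in a defined region of the cell.
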