Addgene plasmid #54695: PS-CFP2-Lifeact-7
Purpose: (Empty Backbone) Localization: Actin, Excitation: 400 / 490, Emission: 468 / 511
Depositing lab: Michael Davidson. Depositing organization: Florida State University, Tallahassee.
Backbone
  Vector backbone: PS-CFP2-Lifeact
  Backbone size w/o insert (bp): 4800
  Vector type: Mammalian Expression
  Selectable markers: Neomycin (select with G418)
  Backbone size (bp): 4800
  Tag / fusion protein: PS-CFP2-Lifeact (C terminal on backbone)
Growth in bacteria
  Bacterial resistance: Kanamycin, 50 μg/mL
  Growth temperature: 37°C
  Growth strain: DH5alpha
  Copy number: High Copy
Gene/Insert
  Gene/Insert name: Lifeact-PS-CFP2
  Tag / fusion protein: PS-CFP2-Lifeact (C terminal on backbone)
Terms and licenses: Academic/Nonprofit Terms; Industry Terms
Depositor comments: . Excitation = 400 / 490; Emission = 468 / 511
How to cite: PS-CFP2-Lifeact-7 was a gift from Michael Davidson (Addgene plasmid # 54695 ; http://n2t.net/addgene:54695 ; RRID:Addgene_54695)
